>Addgene plasmid #73055 | pCIG PIK3CA E545K | depositor full sequence | sequence record 134131 | pCIG PIK3CA E545K sequence 9404 bps
CAAAAGGCCAGGAACCGTAAAAAGGCCGCGTTGCTGGCGTTTTTCCATAGGCTCCGCCCCCCTGACGAGC
ATCACAAAAATCGACGCTCAAGTCAGAGGTGGCGAAACCCGACAGGACTATAAAGATACCAGGCGTTTCC
CCCTGGAAGCTCCCTCGTGCGCTCTCCTGTTCCGACCCTGCCGCTTACCGGATACCTGTCCGCCTTTCTC
CCTTCGGGAAGCGTGGCGCTTTCTCATAGCTCACGCTGTAGGTATCTCAGTTCGGTGTAGGTCGTTCGCT
CCAAGCTGGGCTGTGTGCACGAACCCCCCGTTCAGCCCGACCGCTGCGCCTTATCCGGTAACTATCGTCT
TGAGTCCAACCCGGTAAGACACGACTTATCGCCACTGGCAGCAGCCACTGGTAACAGGATTAGCAGAGCG
AGGTATGTAGGCGGTGCTACAGAGTTCTTGAAGTGGTGGCCTAACTACGGCTACACTAGAAGNACAGTAT
TTGGTATCTGCGCTCTGCTGAAGCCAGTTACCTTCGGAAAAAGAGTTGGTAGCTCTTGATCCGGCAAACA
AACCACCGCTGGTAGCGGTGGTTTTTTTGTTTGCAAGCAGCAGATTACGCGCAGAAAAAAAGGATCTCAA
GAAGATCCTTTGATCTTTTCTACGGGGTCTGACGCTCAGTGGAACGAAAACTCACGTTAAGGGATTTTGG
TCATGAGATTATCAAAAAGGATCTTCACCTAGATCCTTTTAAATTAAAAATGAAGTTTTAAATCAATCTA
AAGTATATATGAGTAAACTTGGTCTGACAGTTACCAATGCTTAATCAGTGAGGCACCTATCTCAGCGATC
TGTCTATTTCGTTCATCCATAGTTGCCTGACTCCCCGTCGTGTAGATAACTACGATACGGGAGGGCTTAC
CATCTGGCCCCAGTGCTGCAATGATACCGCGAGACCCACGCTCACCGGCTCCAGATTTATCAGCAATAAA
CCAGCCAGCCGGAAGGGCCGAGCGCAGAAGTGGTCCTGCAACTTTATCCGCCTCCATCCAGTCTATTAAT
TGTTGCCGGGAAGCTAGAGTAAGTAGTTCGCCAGTTAATAGTTTGCGCAACGTTGTTGCCATTGCTACAG
GCATCGTGGTGTCACGCTCGTCGTTTGGTATGGCTTCATTCAGCTCCGGTTCCCAACGATCAAGGCGAGT
TACATGATCCCCCATGTTGTGCAAAAAAGCGGTTAGCTCCTTCGGTCCTCCGATCGTTGTCAGAAGTAAG
TTGGCCGCAGTGTTATCACTCATGGTTATGGCAGCACTGCATAATTCTCTTACTGTCATGCCATCCGTAA
GATGCTTTTCTGTGACTGGTGAGTACTCAACCAAGTCATTCTGAGAATAGTGTATGCGGCGACCGAGTTG
CTCTTGCCCGGCGTCAATACGGGATAATACCGCGCCACATAGCAGAACTTTAAAAGTGCTCATCATTGGA
AAACGTTCTTCGGGGCGAAAACTCTCAAGGATCTTACCGCTGTTGAGATCCAGTTCGATGTAACCCACTC
GTGCACCCAACTGATCTTCAGCATCTTTTACTTTCACCAGCGTTTCTGGGTGAGCAAAAACAGGAAGGCA
AAATGCCGCAAAAAAGGGAATAAGGGCGACACGGAAATGTTGAATACTCATACTCTTCCTTTTTCAATAT
TATTGAAGCATTTATCAGGGTTATTGTCTCATGAGCGGATACATATTTGAATGTATTTAGAAAAATAAAC
AAATAGGGGTTCCGCGCACATTTCCCCGAAAAGTGCCACCTGGGTCGACATTGATTATTGACTAGTTATT
AATAGTAATCAATTACGGGGTCATTAGTTCATAGCCCATATATGGAGTTCCGCGTTACATAACTTACGGT
AAATGGCCCGCCTGGCTGACCGCCCAACGACCCCCGCCCATTGACGTCAATAATGACGTATGTTCCCATA
GTAACGCCAATAGGGACTTTCCATTGACGTCAATGGGTGGAGTATTTACGGTAAACTGCCCACTTGGCAG
TACATCAAGTGTATCATATGCCAAGTACGCCCCCTATTGACGTCAATGACGGTAAATGGCCCGCCTGGCA
TTATGCCCAGTACATGACCTTATGGGACTTTCCTACTTGGCAGTACATCTACGTATTAGTCATCGCTATT
ACCATGGTCGAGGTGAGCCCCACGTTCTGCTTCACTCTCCCCATCTCCCCCCCCTCCCCACCCCCAATTT
TGTATTTATTTATTTTTTAATTATTTTGTGCAGCGATGGGGGCGGGGGGGGGGGGGGGGCGCGCGCCAGG
CGGGGCGGGGCGGGGCGAGGGGCGGGGCGGGGCGAGGCGGAGAGGTGCGGCGGCAGCCAATCAGAGCGGC
GCGCTCCGAAAGTTTCCTTTTATGGCGAGGCGGCGGCGGCGGCGGCCCTATAAAAAGCGAAGCGCGCGGC
GGGCGGGAGTCGCTGCGTTGCCTTCGCCCCGTGCCCCGCTCCGCGCCGCCTCGCGCCGCCCGCCCCGGCT
CTGACTGACCGCGTTACTCCCACAGGTGAGCGGGCGGGACGGCCCTTCTCCTCCGGGCTGTAATTAGCGC
TTGGTTTAATGACGGCTCGTTTCTTTTCTGTGGCTGCGTGAAAGCCTTAAAGGGCTCCGGGAGGGCCCTT
TGTGCGGGGGGGAGCGGCTCGGGGGGTGCGTGCGTGTGTGTGTGCGTGGGGAGCGCCGCGTGCGGCCCGC
GCTGCCCGGCGGCTGTGAGCGCTGCGGGCGCGGCGCGGGGCTTTGTGCGCTCCGCGTGTGCGCGAGGGGA
GCGCGGCCGGGGGCGGTGCCCCGCGGTGCGGGGGGGCTGCGAGGGGAACAAAGGCTGCGTGCGGGGTGTG
TGCGTGGGGGGGTGAGCAGGGGGTGTGGGCGCGGCGGTCGGGCTGTAACCCCCCCCTGCACCCCCCTCCC
CGAGTTGCTGAGCACGGCCCGGCTTCGGGTGCGGGGCTCCGTACGGGGCGTGGCGCGGGGCTCGCCGTGC
CGGGCGGGGGGTGGCGGCAGGTGGGGGTGCCGGGCGGGGCGGGGCCGCCTCGGGCCGGGGAGGGCTCGGG
GGAGGGGCGCGGCGGCCCCCGGAGCGCCGGCGGCTGTCGAGGCGCGGCGAGCCGCAGCCATTGCCTTTTA
TGGTAATCGTGCGAGAGGGCGCAGGGACTTCCTTTGTCCCAAATCTGTGCGGAGCCGAAATCTGGGAGGC
GCCGCCGCACCCCCTCTAGCGGGCGCGGGGCGAAGCGGTGCGGCGCCGGCAGGAAGGAAATGGGCGGGGA
GGGCCTTCGTGCGTCGCCGCGCCGCCGTCCCCTTCTCCCTCTCCAGCCTCGGGGCTGTCCGCGGGGGGAC
GGCTGCCTTCGGGGGGGACGGGGCAGGGCGGGGTTCGGCTTCTGGCGTGTGACCGGCGGCTCTAGAGCCT
CTGCTAACCATGTTCATGCCTTCTTCTTTTTCCTACAGCTCCTGGGCAACGTGCTGGTTATTGTGCTGTC
TCATCATTTTGGCAAAGAATTGCTCGAGCTCATGCCTCCACGACCATCATCAGGTGAACTGTGGGGCATC
CACTTGATGCCCCCAAGAATCCTAGTAGAATGTTTACTACCAAATGGAATGATAGTGACTTTAGAATGCC
TCCGTGAGGCTACATTAATAACCATAAAGCATGAACTATTTAAAGAAGCAAGAAAATACCCCCTCCATCA
ACTTCTTCAAGATGAATCTTCTTACATTTTCGTAAGTGTTACTCAAGAAGCAGAAAGGGAAGAATTTTTT
GATGAAACAAGACGACTTTGTGACCTTCGGCTTTTTCAACCCTTTTTAAAAGTAATTGAACCAGTAGGCA
ACCGTGAAGAAAAGATCCTCAATCGAGAAATTGGTTTTGCTATCGGCATGCCAGTGTGTGAATTTGATAT
GGTTAAAGATCCAGAAGTACAGGACTTCCGAAGAAATATTCTGAACGTTTGTAAAGAAGCTGTGGATCTT
AGGGACCTCAATTCACCTCATAGTAGAGCAATGTATGTCTATCCTCCAAATGTAGAATCTTCACCAGAAT
TGCCAAAGCACATATATAATAAATTAGATAAAGGGCAAATAATAGTGGTGATCTGGGTAATAGTTTCTCC
AAATAATGACAAGCAGAAGTATACTCTGAAAATCAACCATGACTGTGTACCAGAACAAGTAATTGCTGAA
GCAATCAGGAAAAAAACTCGAAGTATGTTGCTATCCTCTGAACAACTAAAACTCTGTGTTTTAGAATATC
AGGGCAAGTATATTTTAAAAGTGTGTGGATGTGATGAATACTTCCTAGAAAAATATCCTCTGAGTCAGTA
TAAGTATATAAGAAGCTGTATAATGCTTGGGAGGATGCCCAATTTGATGTTGATGGCTAAAGAAAGCCTT
TATTCTCAACTGCCAATGGACTGTTTTACAATGCCATCTTATTCCAGACGCATTTCCACAGCTACACCAT
ATATGAATGGAGAAACATCTACAAAATCCCTTTGGGTTATAAATAGTGCACTCAGAATAAAAATTCTTTG
TGCAACCTACGTGAATGTAAATATTCGAGACATTGATAAGATCTATGTTCGAACAGGTATCTACCATGGA
GGAGAACCCTTATGTGACAATGTGAACACTCAAAGAGTACCTTGTTCCAATCCCAGGTGGAATGAATGGC
TGAATTATGATATATACATTCCTGATCTTCCTCGTGCTGCTCGACTTTGCCTTTCCATTTGCTCTGTTAA
AGGCCGAAAGGGTGCTAAAGAGGAACACTGTCCATTGGCATGGGGAAATATAAACTTGTTTGATTACACA
GACACTCTAGTATCTGGAAAAATGGCTTTGAATCTTTGGCCAGTACCTCATGGATTAGAAGATTTGCTGA
ACCCTATTGGTGTTACTGGATCAAATCCAAATAAAGAAACTCCATGCTTAGAGTTGGAGTTTGACTGGTT
CAGCAGTGTGGTAAAGTTCCCAGATATGTCAGTGATTGAAGAGCATGCCAATTGGTCTGTATCCCGAGAA
GCAGGATTTAGCTATTCCCACGCAGGACTGAGTAACAGACTAGCTAGAGACAATGAATTAAGGGAAAATG
ACAAAGAACAGCTCAAAGCAATTTCTACACGAGATCCTCTCTCTGAAATCACTAAGCAGGAGAAAGATTT
TCTATGGAGTCACAGACACTATTGTGTAACTATCCCCGAAATTCTACCCAAATTGCTTCTGTCTGTTAAA
TGGAATTCTAGAGATGAAGTAGCCCAGATGTATTGCTTGGTAAAAGATTGGCCTCCAATCAAACCTGAAC
AGGCTATGGAACTTCTGGACTGTAATTACCCAGATCCTATGGTTCGAGGTTTTGCTGTTCGGTGCTTGGA
AAAATATTTAACAGATGACAAACTTTCTCAGTATTTAATTCAGCTAGTACAGGTCCTAAAATATGAACAA
TATTTGGATAACTTGCTTGTGAGATTTTTACTGAAGAAAGCATTGACTAATCAAAGGATTGGGCACTTTT
TCTTTTGGCATTTAAAATCTGAGATGCACAATAAAACAGTTAGCCAGAGGTTTGGCCTGCTTTTGGAGTC
CTATTGTCGTGCATGTGGGATGTATTTGAAGCACCTGAATAGGCAAGTCGAGGCAATGGAAAAGCTCATT
AACTTAACTGACATTCTCAAACAGGAGAAGAAGGATGAAACACAAAAGGTACAGATGAAGTTTTTAGTTG
AGCAAATGAGGCGACCAGATTTCATGGATGCTCTACAGGGCTTTCTGTCTCCTCTAAACCCTGCTCATCA
ACTAGGAAACCTCAGGCTTGAAGAGTGTCGAATTATGTCCTCTGCAAAAAGGCCACTGTGGTTGAATTGG
GAGAACCCAGACATCATGTCAGAGTTACTGTTTCAGAACAATGAGATCATCTTTAAAAATGGGGATGATT
TACGGCAAGATATGCTAACACTTCAAATTATTCGTATTATGGAAAATATCTGGCAAAATCAAGGTCTTGA
TCTTCGAATGTTACCTTATGGTTGTCTGTCAATCGGTGACTGTGTGGGACTTATTGAGGTGGTGCGAAAT
TCTCACACTATTATGCAAATTCAGTGCAAAGGCGGCTTGAAAGGTGCACTGCAGTTCAACAGCCACACAC
TACATCAGTGGCTCAAAGACAAGAACAAAGGAGAAATATATGATGCAGCCATTGACCTGTTTACACGTTC
ATGTGCTGGATACTGTGTAGCTACCTTCATTTTGGGAATTGGAGATCGTCACAATAGTAACATCATGGTG
AAAGACGATGGACAACTGTTTCATATAGATTTTGGACACTTTTTGGATCACAAGAAGAAAAAATTTGGTT
ATAAACGAGAACGTGTGCCATTTGTTTTGACACAGGATTTCTTAATAGTGATTAGTAAAGGAGCCCAAGA
ATGCACAAAGACAAGAGAATTTGAGAGGTTTCAGGAGATGTGTTACAAGGCTTATCTAGCTATTCGACAG
CATGCCAATCTCTTCATAAATCTTTTCTCAATGATGCTTGGCTCTGGAATGCCAGAACTACAATCTTTTG
ATGACATTGCATACATTCGAAAGACCCTAGCCTTAGATAAAACTGAGCAAGAGGCTTTGGAGTATTTCAT
GAAACAAATGAATGATGCACATCATGGTGGCTGGACAACAAAAATGGATTGGATCTTCCACACAATTAAA
CAGCATGCATTGAACTGACCTGCAGGCTAGCGAATTCTGCAGTCGACGGTACCGCGGGCCCGGGATCCGC
CCCTCTCCCTCCCCCCCCCCTAACGTTACTGGCCGAAGCCGCTTGGAATAAGGCCGGTGTGCGTTTGTCT
ATATGTTATTTTCCACCATATTGCCGTCTTTTGGCAATGTGAGGGCCCGGAAACCTGGCCCTGTCTTCTT
GACGAGCATTCCTAGGGGTCTTTCCCCTCTCGCCAAAGGAATGCAAGGTCTGTTGAATGTCGTGAAGGAA
GCAGTTCCTCTGGAAGCTTCTTGAAGACAAACAACGTCTGTAGCGACCCTTTGCAGGCAGCGGAACCCCC
CACCTGGCGACAGGTGCCTCTGCGGCCAAAAGCCACGTGTATAAGATACACCTGCAAAGGCGGCACAACC
CCAGTGCCACGTTGTGAGTTGGATAGTTGTGGAAAGAGTCAAATGGCTCTCCTCAAGCGTATTCAACAAG
GGGCTGAAGGATGCCCAGAAGGTACCCCATTGTATGGGATCTGATCTGGGGCCTCGGTACACATGCTTTA
CATGTGTTTAGTCGAGGTTAAAAAAACGTCTAGGCCCCCCGAACCACGGGGACGTGGTTTTCCTTTGAAA
AACACGATGATAATATGGCCACAACCATGGTGAGCAAGGGCGAGGAGCTGTTCACCGGGGTGGTGCCCAT
CCTGGTCGAGCTGGACGGCGACGTAAACGGCCACAAGTTCAGCGTGTCCGGCGAGGGCGAGGGCGATGCC
ACCTACGGCAAGCTGACCCTGAAGTTCATCTGCACCACCGGCAAGCTGCCCGTGCCCTGGCCCACCCTCG
TGACCACCCTGACCTACGGCGTGCAGTGCTTCAGCCGCTACCCCGACCACATGAAGCAGCACGACTTCTT
CAAGTCCGCCATGCCCGAAGGCTACGTCCAGGAGCGCACCATCTTCTTCAAGGACGACGGCAACTACAAG
ACCCGCGCCGAGGTGAAGTTCGAGGGCGACACCCTGGTGAACCGCATCGAGCTGAAGGGCATCGACTTCA
AGGAGGACGGCAACATCCTGGGGCACAAGCTGGAGTACAACTACAACAGCCACAACGTCTATATCATGGC
CGACAAGCAGAAGAACGGCATCAAGGTGAACTTCAAGATCCGCCACAACATCGAGGACGGCAGCGTGCAG
CTCGCCGACCACTACCAGCAGAACACCCCCATCGGCGACGGCCCCGTGCTGCTGCCCGACAACCACTACC
TGAGCACCCAGTCCGCCCTGAGCAAAGACCCCAACGAGAAGCGCGATCACATGGTCCTGCTGGAGTTCGT
GACCGCCGCCGGGATCACTCTCGGCATGGACGAGCTGTACAAGTAAAGCGGCCGCAATTCACTCCTCAGG
TGCAGGCTGCCTATCAGAAGGTGGTGGCTGGTGTGGCCAATGCCCTGGCTCACAAATACCACTGAGATCT
TTTTCCCTCTGCCAAAAATTATGGGGACATCATGAAGCCCCTTGAGCATCTGACTTCTGGCTAATAAAGG
AAATTTATTTTCATTGCAATAGTGTGTTGGAATTTTTTGTGTCTATCACTCGGAAGGACATATGGGAGGG
CAAATCATTTAAAACATCAGAATGAGTATTTGGTTTAGAGTTTGGCAACATATGCCCATATGCTGGCTGC
CATGAACAAAGGTTGGCTATAAAGAGGTCATCAGTATATGAAACAGCCCCCTGCTGTCCATTCCTTATTC
CATAGAAAAGCCTTGACTTGAGGTTAGATTTTTTTTATATTTTGTTTTGTGTTATTTTTTTCTTTAACAT
CCCTAAAATTTTCCTTACATGTTTTACTAGCCAGATTTTTCCTCCTCTCCTGACTACTCCCAGTCATAGC
TGTCCCTCTTCTCTTATGGAGATCCCTCGACCTGCACCGTCGACCAGCTGGTCGACGGTGCACCGTCGAC
CAGCTTGGCGTAATCATGGTCATAGCTGTTTCCTGTGTGAAATTGTTATCCGCTCACAATTCCACACAAC
ATACGAGCCGGAAGCATAAAGTGTAAAGCCTGGGGTGCCTAATGAGTGAGCTAACTCACATTAATTGCGT
TGCGCTCACTGCCCGCTTTCCAGTCGGGAAACCTGTCGTGCCAGCGGATCCGCATCTCAATTAGTCAGCA
ACCATAGTCCCGCCCCTAACTCCGCCCATCCCGCCCCTAACTCCGCCCAGTTCCGCCCATTCTCCGCCCC
ATGGCTGACTAATTTTTTTTATTTATGCAGAGGCCGAGGCCGCCTCGGCCTCTGAGCTATTCCAGAAGTA
GTGAGGAGGCTTTTTTGGAGGCCTAGGCTTTTGCAAAAAGCTAACTTGTTTATTGCAGCTTATAATGGTT
ACAAATAAAGCAATAGCATCACAAATTTCACAAATAAAGCATTTTTTTCACTGCATTCTAGTTGTGGTTT
GTCCAAACTCATCAATGTATCTTATCATGTCTGGATCCGCTGCATTAATGAATCGGCCAACGCGCGGGGA
GAGGCGGTTTGCGTATTGGGCGCTCTTCCGCTTCCTCGCTCACTGACTCGCTGCGCTCGGTCGTTCGGCT
GCGGCGAGCGGTATCAGCTCACTCAAAGGCGGTAATACGGTTATCCACAGAATCAGGGGATAACGCAGGA
AAGAACATGTGAGCAAAAGGCCAG
Features (pLannotate 1.2.2; 21 found; start..end, strand, type, name):
     42..630     -  rep_origin     ori: high-copy-number ColE1/pMB1/pBR322/pUC origin of replication
    801..1661    -  CDS            AmpR: β-lactamase; bla; confers resistance to ampicillin, carbenicillin, and related antibiotics
   1662..1766    -  promoter       AmpR promoter: bla
   1797..2176    +  enhancer       CMV enhancer: human cytomegalovirus immediate early enhancer
   2178..2455    +  promoter       chicken β-actin promoter: No description available
   2456..3468    +  intron         chimeric intron: chimera between introns from chicken β-actin and rabbit β-globin
   3532..6735    +  CDS            PIK3CA: PK3CA_HUMAN - Experimental evidence at protein level: Swiss-Prot protein existence level 1. Phosphoinositide-3-kinase (PI3K) phosphorylates phosphatidylinositol (PI) and its phosphorylated derivatives at position 3 of the inositol ring to produce 3-phosphoinositides (PubMed:15135396, PubMed:23936502, PubMed:28676499). Uses ATP and PtdIns(4,5)P2 (phosphatidylinositol 4,5-bisphosphate) to generate phosphatidylinositol 3,4,5-trisphosphate (PIP3) (PubMed:15135396, PubMed:28676499). PIP3 plays a key role by recruiting PH domain- containing proteins to the membrane, including AKT1 and PDPK1, activat
   6751..6788    +  misc_feature   MCS (fragment): multiple cloning site
   6790..7376    +  misc_feature   IRES2: internal ribosome entry site (IRES) of the encephalomyocarditis virus (EMCV)
   7377..8096    +  CDS            EGFP: the original enhanced GFP (Yang et al., 1996) mammalian codon-optimized
   8105..8182    +  CDS            HBB (fragment): HBB_PONPY - Experimental evidence at transcript level: Swiss-Prot protein existence level 2. Involved in oxygen transport from the lung to the various peripheral tissues. From Pongo pygmaeus (Bornean orangutan).
   8253..8304    +  polyA_signal   β-globin poly(A) signal (fragment): rabbit β-globin polyadenylation signal (Gil and Proudfoot, 1987)
   8723..8739    -  protein_bind   lac operator: The lac repressor binds to the lac operator to inhibit transcription in E. coli. This inhibition can be relieved by adding lactose or isopropyl-β-D-thiogalactopyranoside (IPTG). lac repressor encoded by lacI
   8747..8777    -  promoter       lac promoter: promoter for the E. coli lac operon
   8792..8813    -  protein_bind   CAP binding site: CAP binding activates transcription in the presence of cAMP. E. coli catabolite activator protein
   8826..8865    -  CDS            lacI (fragment): lac repressor; lacI; The lac repressor binds to the lac operator to inhibit transcription in E. coli. This inhibition can be relieved by adding lactose or isopropyl-β-D-thiogalactopyranoside (IPTG).
   8872..8894    +  promoter       SV40 promoter (fragment): SV40 enhancer and early promoter
   8918..9053    +  rep_origin     SV40 ori: SV40 origin of replication
   9073..9207    +  polyA_signal   SV40 poly(A) signal: SV40 polyadenylation signal
   9209..9263    -  CDS            lacI (fragment): lac repressor; lacI; The lac repressor binds to the lac operator to inhibit transcription in E. coli. This inhibition can be relieved by adding lactose or isopropyl-β-D-thiogalactopyranoside (IPTG).
   9265..9398    -  rep_origin     RSF ori (fragment): Plasmids containing the RSF 1030 origin of replication can be propagated in E. coli cells that contain additional plasmids with compatible origins.
