[The description below was written by a language model from this plasmid's Addgene catalogue record and pLannotate feature annotations shown in this document.]
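Description:
pCIG PIK3CA E545K is a mammalian expression plasmid built on the pCIG backbone, carrying the human PIK3CA coding sequence with the E545K substitution. It is maintained in E. coli through a high-copy ColE1/pUC-type origin and selected with ampicillin via the β-lactamase gene and its native promoter. The catalogue lists an insert size of 9404 bp, but this equals the length of the whole plasmid. In the feature table the PIK3CA open reading frame occupies roughly 3.2 kb.

Expression is driven by a CAG-type arrangement: the CMV immediate-early enhancer, the chicken β-actin promoter and a chimeric chicken β-actin/rabbit β-globin intron, which together give strong, broadly active transcription in vertebrate cells. PIK3CA encodes the p110α catalytic subunit of phosphoinositide 3-kinase, which generates PIP3 and thereby recruits and activates AKT-pathway proteins. Downstream of the gene, a remnant of the multiple cloning site is followed by an EMCV IRES and EGFP, so a single bicistronic transcript yields untagged PIK3CA E545K and, separately, green fluorescent protein that marks the cells expressing the construct. The transcript ends in rabbit β-globin 3′ sequence with its polyadenylation signal; the short "HBB" fragment annotated there is most likely part of this globin region rather than a functional coding sequence.

The remaining backbone holds an SV40 origin with a promoter fragment and an SV40 poly(A) signal, along with lac promoter/operator and other residual cloning-vector fragments. No mammalian selection marker is annotated. The associated publication concerns AKT-pathway signalling and defective neuronal migration in human focal malformations of cortical development, consistent with using this plasmid to express the mutant kinase in GFP-labelled cells, though the record gives no further detail.
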