Addgene plasmid #73055: pCIG PIK3CA E545K
Purpose: Human PIK3CA E545K
Depositing lab: Joseph Gleeson. Depositing organization: University of California, San Diego (UCSD). Publication: An AKT3-FOXG1-reelin network underlies defective migration in human focal malformations of cortical development. Baek ST, Copeland B, Yun EJ, Kwon SK, Guemez-Gamboa A, Schaffer AE, Kim S, Kang HC, Song S, Mathern GW, Gleeson JG. Nat Med. 2015 Dec;21(12):1445-54. doi: 10.1038/nm.3982. Epub 2015 Nov 2. PubMed 26523971.
Backbone
  Vector backbone: pCIG
  Vector type: Mammalian Expression
Growth in bacteria
  Bacterial resistance: Ampicillin, 100 μg/mL
  Growth temperature: 37°C
  Growth strain: DH5alpha
  Copy number: Unknown
Gene/Insert
  Gene/Insert name: PIK3CA
  Species: H. sapiens (human)
  Insert size (bp): 9404
  Mutation: E545K
  Entrez Gene: PIK3CA (a.k.a. CCM4, CLAPO, CLOVE, CWS5, HMH, MCAP, MCM, MCMTC, PI3K, PI3K-alpha, p110-alpha)
  Cloning method: Unknown
  Sequencing primers: 5′ agaggtgcggcggcagccaatcagag
Terms and licenses: Academic/Nonprofit Terms; Industry Terms: Not Available to Industry
How to cite: pCIG PIK3CA E545K was a gift from Joseph Gleeson (Addgene plasmid # 73055 ; http://n2t.net/addgene:73055 ; RRID:Addgene_73055)
