>Addgene plasmid #73055 | pCIG PIK3CA E545K | addgene partial sequence | sequence record 139880 | pCAGGS5 5'-ggttcggcttctggcgtgtgacc-3'
CATGTTCATGCCTTCTTCTTTTTCCTACAGCTCCTGGGCAACGTGCTGGTTATTGTGCTGTCTCATCATT
TTGGCAAAGAATTGCTCGAGCTCATGCCTCCACGACCATCATCAGGTGAACTGTGGGGCATCCACTTGAT
GCCCCCAAGAATCCTAGTAGAATGTTTACTACCAAATGGAATGATAGTGACTTTAGAATGCCTCCGTGAG
GCTACATTAATAACCATAAAGCATGAACTATTTAAAGAAGCAAGAAAATACCCCCTCCATCAACTTCTTC
AAGATGAATCTTCTTACATTTTCGTAAGTGTTACTCAAGAAGCAGAAAGGGAAGAATTTTTTGATGAAAC
AAGACGACTTTGTGACCTTCGGCTTTTTCAACCCTTTTTAAAAGTAATTGAACCAGTAGGCAACCGTGAA
GAAAAGATCCTCAATCGAGAAATTGGTTTTGCTATCGGCATGCCAGTGTGTGAATTTGATATGGTTAAAG
ATCCAGAAGTACAGGACTTCCGAAGAAATATTCTGAACGTTTGTAAAGAAGCTGTGGATCTTAGGGACCT
CAATTCACCTCATAGTAGAGCAATGTATGTCTATCCTCCAAATGTAGAATCTTCACCAGAATTGCCAAAG
CACATATATAATAAATTAGATAAAGGGCAAATAATAGTGGTGATCTGGGTAATAGTTTCTCCAAATAATG
ACAAGCAGAAGTATACTCTGAAAATCAACCATGACTGTGTACCAGAACAAGTAA
