>Addgene plasmid #73055 | pCIG PIK3CA E545K | addgene partial sequence | sequence record 139881 | hPIK3CA-F3 5'-GGAGGATGCCCAATTTGA-3'
TAGTATGAATGGGGAAACATCTACAAAATCCCTTTGGGTTATAAATAGTGCACTCAGAATAAAAATTCTT
TGTGCAACCTACGTGAATGTAAATATTCGAGACATTGATAAGATCTATGTCCGAACAGGTATCTACCATG
GAGGAGAACCCTTATGTGACAATGTGAACACTCAAAGAGTACCTTGTTCCAATCCCAGGTGGAATGAATG
GCTGANTTATGATATATACATTCCTGATCTTCCTCGTGCTGCTCGACTTTGCCTTTCCATTTGCTCTGTT
AAAGGCCGAAAGGGTGCTAAAGAGGAACACTGTCCATTGGCATGGGGAAATATAAACTTGTTTGATTACA
CAGACACTCTAGTATCTGGAAAAATGGCTTTGAATCTTTGGCCAGTACCTCATGGATTAGAAGATTTGCT
GAACCCTATTGGTGTTACTGGATCA
