>Addgene plasmid #73055 | pCIG PIK3CA E545K | addgene partial sequence | sequence record 140739 | hPIK3CA-F 5'-TGGCCAGTACCTCATGGATT-3'
AATAAAGAAACTCCATGCTTAGAGTTGGAGTTTGACTGGTTCAGCAGTGTGGTAAAGTTCCCAGATATGT
CAGTGATTGAAGAGCATGCCAATTGGTCTGTATCCCGAGAAGCAGGATTTAGCTATTCCCACGCAGGACT
GAGTAACAGACTAGCTAGAGACAATGAATTAAGGGAAAATGACAAAGAACAGCTCAAAGCAATTTCTACA
CGAGATCCTCTCTCTGAAATCACTAAGCAGGAGAAAGATTTTCTATGGAGTCACAGACACTATTGTGTAA
CTATCCCCGAAATTCTACCCAAATTGCTTCTGTCTGTTAAATGGAATTCTAGAGATGAAGTAGCCCAGAT
GTATTGCTTGGTAAAAGATTGGCCTCCAATCAAACCTGAACAGGCTATGGAACTTCTGGACTGTAATTAC
CCAGATCCTATGGTTCGAGGTTTTGCTGTTCGGTGCTTGGAAAAATATTTAACAGATGACAAACTTTCTC
AGTATTTAATTCAGCTAGTACAGGTCCTAAAATATGAACAATATTTGGATAACTTGCTTGTGAGATTTTT
ACTGAAGAAAGCATTGACTAATCAAAGGATTGGGCACTTTTTCTTTTGGCATTTAAAATCTGAGATGCAC
AATAAAACAGTTAGCCAGAGGTTTGGCCTGCTTTTGGAGTCCTATTGTCGTGCATGTGGGATGTATTTGA
AGCACCTGAATAGGCAAGTCGAGGCAATGGAAAAGCTCATTAACTTAACTGACATTCTCAAACAGGAGAA
GAAGGATGAAACACAAAAGGTACAGATGAAGTTTTTAGTTGAGCAAATGAGGCGACCAGATTTCATGGAT
GCTCTACAGGGCTTTCTGTCTCCTCTAAA
